>Addgene plasmid #8802 | 3603 pGEX4T-1 Bad S112A (104-141) | addgene partial sequence | sequence record 59656 | pGEX3
CGAAACGCGCGAGGCAGATCGGTCAGTCAGTCACGATGCGGCCGCTCGAGTCGACCCGGGAATTCTCAGA
GATTGGGGGGAGCCGAACGCGAGCGTCCTCGAAAAGGGCTAAGCTCCTCCTCCATCCCTTCATCCTCCTC
GGTCCCCGCTGGGTACGCACTGTGGCGACTCCGAGTCTCCATGGATCCACGCGGAACCAGATCCGATTTT
GGAGGATGGTCGCCACCACCAAACGTGGCTTGCCAGCCCTGCAAAGGCCATGCTATATACTTGCTGGATT
TCAAGTACTTATCAATTTGTGGGATAGCTTCAATACGTTTTTTAAAACAAACTAATTTTGGGAACGCATC
CAGGCACATTGGGTCCATGTATAAAACAACATCAAGAGCGTCATACAACATGAAGTCAGGATGGGTTACA
TGATCACCATTTAAATATGTTTTATGACATAAACGATCTTCGAACATTTTCAGCATTTCAGGTAGCTTGC
TAAGAAAATCAACTTTGAGAGTTTCAAAGTCTTTACTATATGCAATTCTCGAAACACCGTATCTAATATC
CAAAACCGCTCCTTCAAGCATTGAAATCTCTGCACGCTCTTTTGGACAACCACCCAACATGTTGTGCTTG
TCAGCTATATAACGTATGATGGCCATAGACTGTGTTAATTTAACATCACCATCAATATAATAAGGAAGAT
TGGGAAACTCCAAACCCAATTCAAACTTTTTGTTTCGCCATTTATCACCTTCATCGCGCTCATACAAATG
CTCTTCATATTTTTCTTCAAGATATTCCAAAAGAAGTCGAGTGGGTTGCACAAGGCCCTTAATTTTCCAA
TAACCTAGTATAGGGGACATGAATACTGTTTCCTGTGTGAAATTGTTATCCGCTCACAATTCCACACATT
ATACGAGCCGATGATTAATTGTCAACAGCTCATTTCAGAATATTTGCCAGAAC
