[The description below was written by a language model from this plasmid's Addgene catalogue record.]
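Description:
3603 pGEX4T-1 Bad S112A (104-141) is a bacterial expression plasmid built on the pGEX-4T1 backbone (about 4.9 kb without insert). It is maintained as a high-copy plasmid in E. coli under ampicillin selection. The vector supplies an N-terminal glutathione S-transferase (GST) tag, and the fusion is transcribed from the Ptac promoter, a hybrid trp/lac promoter that is typically induced with IPTG. The pGEX-4T series generally places a thrombin cleavage site between GST and the cloned sequence, although the record does not list this feature. No feature table is provided, so details such as the replication origin and any repressor gene are not stated.

The insert is a short fragment of roughly 100 bp from mouse Bad (BCL2-associated agonist of cell death), a pro-apoptotic BCL-2 family member. It encodes residues 104–141 and was cloned between BamHI and EcoRI, both of which remain intact. The fragment carries an S112A substitution, which replaces the serine at position 112 with a non-phosphorylatable alanine. The resulting GST fusion peptide can be purified on glutathione resin.

The associated publication concerns phosphorylation and inactivation of BAD by mitochondria-anchored protein kinase A. In that context the construct is most plausibly a substrate or control for in vitro kinase assays. Loss of Ser112 would allow phosphorylation at this residue to be distinguished from phosphorylation at other sites within the fragment, though the record does not explicitly state the intended use.
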