Addgene plasmid #8802: 3603 pGEX4T-1 Bad S112A (104-141)
Depositing lab: Stanley Korsmeyer. Depositing organization: Dana-Farber Cancer Institute. Publication: Phosphorylation and inactivation of BAD by mitochondria-anchored protein kinase A. Harada H, Becknell B, Wilm M, Mann M, Huang LJ, Taylor SS, Scott JD, Korsmeyer SJ. Mol Cell 1999 Apr;3(4):413-22. 10.1016/S1097-2765(00)80469-4 PubMed 10230394.
Backbone
  Vector backbone: pGEX-4T1
  Backbone size w/o insert (bp): 4900
  Vector type: Bacterial Expression
Growth in bacteria
  Bacterial resistance: Ampicillin, 100 μg/mL
  Growth temperature: 37°C
  Growth strain: XL1 Blue
  Copy number: High Copy
Gene/Insert
  Gene/Insert name: Bad (alt name: BCL2-associated agonist of cell death)
  Species: M. musculus (mouse)
  Insert size (bp): 100
  Mutation: Contains AA's 104-141; S112A
  GenBank ID: NM_007522 NP_031548.1
  Entrez Gene: Bad (a.k.a. AI325008, Bbc2)
  Promoter: Ptac
  Tag / fusion protein: GST (N terminal on backbone)
  Cloning method: Restriction Enzyme; 5′ cloning site BamHI (not destroyed); 3′ cloning site EcoRI (not destroyed)
  Sequencing primers: 5′ pGEX5; 3′ pGEX3
Terms and licenses: Academic/Nonprofit Terms; Industry Terms: Not Available to Industry
How to cite: 3603 pGEX4T-1 Bad S112A (104-141) was a gift from Stanley Korsmeyer (Addgene plasmid # 8802 ; http://n2t.net/addgene:8802 ; RRID:Addgene_8802)
